Addgene plasmid #228181: SP_G1
Purpose: Plasmid contains the secretion signal peptide sequence of the yeast DSE2 gene for use in Combinatorial Golden Gate Assembly (BsaI restriction sites).
Depositing lab: Joseph Brock. Depositing organization: Australian National University. Publication: High-throughput optimisation of protein secretion in yeast via an engineered biosensor. Cleaver A, Luo R, Smith OB, Murphy L, Schwessinger B, Brock J. Trends Biotechnol. 2025 Apr;43(4):838-867. doi: 10.1016/j.tibtech.2024.11.010. Epub 2024 Dec 13. PubMed 39674781.
Backbone
  Vector backbone: pYTK001
  Backbone manufacturer: John Dueber, Addgene plasmid #65108
  Vector type: Synthetic Biology
Growth in bacteria
  Bacterial resistance: Chloramphenicol, 25 μg/mL
  Growth temperature: 37°C
  Growth strain: DH5alpha
  Copy number: High Copy
Gene/Insert
  Gene/Insert name: sp_P38844_DSE2_YEAST:0-21 (alt name: Uniprot: P38844)
  Species: S. cerevisiae (budding yeast)
  Cloning method: Golden Gate
Terms and licenses: Academic/Nonprofit Terms; Industry Terms: Not Available to Industry
Depositor comments: Signal peptides direct recombinant protein secretion in yeast. Codon optimised for expression in S. cerevisiae. This part is designed for use with components from the MoClo Yeast Toolkit (Lee et al. 2015). This insert is a 3a* component, see Williams et al. 2024 for more detail.
How to cite: SP_G1 was a gift from Joseph Brock (Addgene plasmid # 228181 ; http://n2t.net/addgene:228181 ; RRID:Addgene_228181)
