[The description below was written by a language model from this plasmid's Addgene catalogue record and pLannotate feature annotations shown in this document.]
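Description:
SP_G1 is a small synthetic-biology part plasmid (about 1.7 kb) built on the pYTK001 entry vector of the MoClo Yeast Toolkit. It is not an expression vector: it simply stores a single standardised DNA part for release and assembly. Propagation is in E. coli, using a high-copy ColE1/pUC-type origin, and selection is by chloramphenicol through a cat (chloramphenicol acetyltransferase) gene driven by its native cat promoter. A minimal phage lambda t0 terminator lies between the part and the resistance cassette. The annotated features include no yeast origin, yeast marker, promoter or terminator for the insert, as expected for a part-storage plasmid.

The payload is a short coding fragment of roughly 60 nucleotides corresponding to the N-terminal secretion signal peptide (the first 21 residues) of the Saccharomyces cerevisiae DSE2 protein, a factor involved in cell wall metabolism and mother–daughter cell separation. The sequence has been codon optimised for S. cerevisiae. According to the record, it is flanked by BsaI sites so that Golden Gate digestion releases it with defined overhangs. The depositor classes it as a "3a*" type part, meaning it is intended to slot in at the start of a coding sequence, upstream of the protein to be secreted, alongside other Yeast Toolkit components.

It is intended for combinatorial Golden Gate assembly, in which it appears to be one of a set of alternative signal peptides. These can be paired with a recombinant protein of interest to screen for the leader sequence that gives the best secretion in yeast.
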