Features (pLannotate 1.2.2; 5 found; start..end, strand, type, name):
     11..73      +  CDS            DSE2 (fragment): DSE2_YEAST - Experimental evidence at protein level: Swiss-Prot protein existence level 1. Involved in pseudohyphal growth, cell wall metabolism and required for the separation of the mother and daughter cells. From Saccharomyces cerevisiae (strain ATCC 204508 / S288c) (Baker's yeast).
     93..127     -  terminator     lambda t0 terminator: minimal transcription terminator from phage lambda (Scholtissek and Grosse, 1987)
    201..857     -  CDS            cat: CAT_ECOLX - Experimental evidence at protein level: Swiss-Prot protein existence level 1. This enzyme is an effector of chloramphenicol resistance in bacteria. From Escherichia coli. This protein is used as a marker in many commonly used cloning vectors, such as pACYC184.
    858..955     -  promoter       cat promoter: promoter of the E. coli cat gene encoding chloramphenicol acetyltransferase
   1039..1627    +  rep_origin     ori: high-copy-number ColE1/pMB1/pBR322/pUC origin of replication
>Addgene plasmid #228181 | SP_G1 | addgene full sequence | sequence record 452508 | Addgene NGS Result
TCGGTCTCATATGAAATTCAATTTCTCCACTATCTTCAATATCCTATTCTTCCTGTTTACTTTAATCGAG
GCTGCCCCTTGAGACCAGACCAATAAAAAACGCCCGGCGGCAACCGAGCGTTCTGAACAAATCCAGATGG
AGTTCTGAGGTCATTACTGGATCTATCAACAGGAGTCCAAGCGAGCTCGATATCAAATTACGCCCCGCCC
TGCCACTCATCGCAGTACTGTTGTAATTCATTAAGCATTCTGCCGACATGGAAGCCATCACAAACGGCAT
GATGAACCTGAATCGCCAGCGGCATCAGCACCTTGTCGCCTTGCGTATAATATTTGCCCATGGTGAAAAC
GGGGGCGAAGAAGTTGTCCATATTGGCCACGTTTAAATCAAAACTGGTGAAACTCACCCAGGGATTGGCT
GAAACGAAAAACATATTCTCAATAAACCCTTTAGGGAAATAGGCCAGGTTTTCACCGTAACACGCCACAT
CTTGCGAATATATGTGTAGAAACTGCCGGAAATCGTCGTGGTATTCACTCCAGAGCGATGAAAACGTTTC
AGTTTGCTCATGGAAAACGGTGTAACAAGGGTGAACACTATCCCATATCACCAGCTCACCGTCTTTCATT
GCCATACGAAATTCCGGATGAGCATTCATCAGGCGGGCAAGAATGTGAATAAAGGCCGGATAAAACTTGT
GCTTATTTTTCTTTACGGTCTTTAAAAAGGCCGTAATATCCAGCTGAACGGTCTGGTTATAGGTACATTG
AGCAACTGACTGAAATGCCTCAAAATGTTCTTTACGATGCCATTGGGATATATCAACGGTGGTATATCCA
GTGATTTTTTTCTCCATTTTAGCTTCCTTAGCTCCTGAAAATCTCGATAACTCAAAAAATACGCCCGGTA
GTGATCTTATTTCATTATGGTGAAAGTTGGAACCTCTTACGTGCCCGATCAATCATGACCAAAATCCCTT
AACGTGAGTTTTCGTTCCACTGAGCGTCAGACCCCGTAGAAAAGATCAAAGGATCTTCTTGAGATCCTTT
TTTTCTGCGCGTAATCTGCTGCTTGCAAACAAAAAAACCACCGCTACCAGCGGTGGTTTGTTTGCCGGAT
CAAGAGCTACCAACTCTTTTTCCGAAGGTAACTGGCTTCAGCAGAGCGCAGATACCAAATACTGTTCTTC
TAGTGTAGCCGTAGTTAGGCCACCACTTCAAGAACTCTGTAGCACCGCCTACATACCTCGCTCTGCTAAT
CCTGTTACCAGTGGCTGCTGCCAGTGGCGATAAGTCGTGTCTTACCGGGTTGGACTCAAGACGATAGTTA
CCGGATAAGGCGCAGCGGTCGGGCTGAACGGGGGGTTCGTGCACACAGCCCAGCTTGGAGCGAACGACCT
ACACCGAACTGAGATACCTACAGCGTGAGCTATGAGAAAGCGCCACGCTTCCCGAAGGGAGAAAGGCGGA
CAGGTATCCGGTAAGCGGCAGGGTCGGAACAGGAGAGCGCACGAGGGAGCTTCCAGGGGGAAACGCCTGG
TATCTTTATAGTCCTGTCGGGTTTCGCCACCTCTGACTTGAGCGTCGATTTTTGTGATGCTCGTCAGGGG
GGCGGAGCCTATGGAAAAACGCCAGCAACGCGGCCTTTTTACGGTTCCTGGCCTTTTGCTGGCCTTTTGC
TCACATGTTCTTTCCTGCGTTATCCCCTGATTCTGTGGATAACCGTAG
